Addgene plasmid #75840: PRPS1L1 gRNA (BRDN0001146979)
Purpose: 3rd generation lentiviral gRNA plasmid targeting human PRPS1L1
Depositing lab: John Doench & David Root. Depositing organization: Broad Institute. Publication: Optimized sgRNA design to maximize activity and minimize off-target effects of CRISPR-Cas9. Doench JG, Fusi N, Sullender M, Hegde M, Vaimberg EW, Donovan KF, Smith I, Tothova Z, Wilen C, Orchard R, Virgin HW, Listgarten J, Root DE. Nat Biotechnol. 2016 Jan 18. doi: 10.1038/nbt.3437. PubMed 26780180.
Backbone
  Vector backbone: lentiGuide-Puro
  Backbone manufacturer: Zhang Lab (Addgene plasmid # 52963)
  Vector type: Mammalian Expression, Lentiviral, CRISPR
  Selectable markers: Puromycin
Growth in bacteria
  Bacterial resistance: Ampicillin, 100 μg/mL
  Growth temperature: 37°C
  Growth strain: DH5alpha
  Copy number: High Copy
Gene/Insert
  Gene/Insert name: PRPS1L1 (alt names: PRPS1L1; NM_175886.2)
  gRNA/shRNA sequence: TGCGGATCATATCATCACCA
  Species: H. sapiens (human)
  Entrez Gene: PRPS1L1 (a.k.a. PRPS1, PRPS3, PRPSL, PRS-III)
  Promoter: hU6
  Cloning method: Unknown
  Sequencing primers: 5′ U6-F; 3′ pS2-R
Terms and licenses: Academic/Nonprofit Terms; Industry Terms: Not Available to Industry
Depositor comments: The gRNA was designed to target the following Genbank reference sequence(s): NM_175886.2. Note that this plasmid does NOT contain Cas9. It should be used in conjunction with lentiCas9-Blast (Addgene #52962) or otherwise with cell lines already expressing Cas9. Browse the full kinome gRNA library at http://www.addgene.org/pooled-library/broadgpp-human-kinome/ or visit http://www.broadinstitute.org/rnai/public/ for detailed protocols and information.
How to cite: PRPS1L1 gRNA (BRDN0001146979) was a gift from John Doench & David Root (Addgene plasmid # 75840 ; http://n2t.net/addgene:75840 ; RRID:Addgene_75840)
