[The description below was written by a language model from this plasmid's Addgene catalogue record and pLannotate feature annotations shown in this document.]
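Description:
PRPS1L1 gRNA (BRDN0001146979) is a third-generation lentiviral CRISPR guide plasmid built on the lentiGuide-Puro backbone and designed to target human PRPS1L1, also known as PRPS3 or PRS-III. In bacteria it is maintained at high copy from a ColE1/pUC-type origin under ampicillin selection (AmpR, β-lactamase). The backbone also carries an f1 origin, an SV40 origin and poly(A) signal, and remnants of lac and T7/T3 cloning-vector sequences.

The lentiviral transfer cassette begins with an RSV promoter fused to a truncated HIV-1 5' LTR, which makes genomic RNA production Tat-independent. This is followed by the Ψ packaging signal with a partial gag fragment, the Rev response element for Rev-dependent nuclear export, and a cPPT/CTS. It ends in a ΔU3 self-inactivating 3' LTR, so the integrated provirus lacks LTR promoter activity. Within this unit, a human U6 RNA polymerase III promoter drives the PRPS1L1-specific spacer fused to the Streptococcus pyogenes Cas9 gRNA scaffold. A separate EF-1α promoter, consisting of the core promoter plus intron A, expresses puromycin N-acetyltransferase for selection of transduced mammalian cells, and a downstream WPRE enhances transcript expression.

The plasmid does not encode Cas9, so it must be paired with a separate Cas9 vector such as lentiCas9-Blast or used in cells that already express Cas9. The guide was designed against the PRPS1L1 reference transcript and belongs to a human kinome gRNA collection associated with work on optimized sgRNA design for higher on-target activity and fewer off-target effects. It is typically used for Cas9-mediated disruption of PRPS1L1 in human cells by lentiviral delivery.
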