Features (pLannotate 1.2.2; 29 found; start..end, strand, type, name):
     14..80      +  CDS            small t antigen (fragment): SV40 (simian virus 40) small t antigen
    106..317     +  promoter       EF-1α core promoter: core promoter for human elongation factor EF-1α
    318..1256    +  intron         EF-1α intron A: intron upstream of the start codon of human EF-1α
   1278..1877    +  CDS            PuroR (fragment): puromycin N-acetyltransferase; pac from Streptomyces; confers resistance to puromycin
   1893..2481    +  misc_feature   WPRE: woodchuck hepatitis virus posttranscriptional regulatory element
   2532..2551    +  misc_feature   cPPT/CTS (fragment): central polypurine tract and central termination sequence of HIV-1
   2553..2786    +  LTR            3' LTR (ΔU3): self-inactivating 3' long terminal repeat (LTR) from HIV-1
   2864..2985    +  polyA_signal   SV40 poly(A) signal: SV40 polyadenylation signal
   3025..3160    +  rep_origin     SV40 ori: SV40 origin of replication
   3181..3199    -  promoter       T7 promoter: promoter for bacteriophage T7 RNA polymerase
   3207..3362    +  CDS            lacZα (fragment): LacZα fragment of β-galactosidase; lacZ fragment
   3367..3795    +  rep_origin     f1 ori (sequence partly withheld): f1 bacteriophage origin of replication; arrow indicates direction of (+) strand synthesis
   3848..3952    +  promoter       AmpR promoter: bla
   3953..4813    +  CDS            AmpR: β-lactamase; bla; confers resistance to ampicillin, carbenicillin, and related antibiotics
   4984..5572    +  rep_origin     ori: high-copy-number ColE1/pMB1/pBR322/pUC origin of replication
   5755..5847    +  CDS            lacI (fragment): lac repressor; lacI; The lac repressor binds to the lac operator to inhibit transcription in E. coli. This inhibition can be relieved by adding lactose or isopropyl-β-D-thiogalactopyranoside (IPTG).
   5860..5881    +  protein_bind   CAP binding site: CAP binding activates transcription in the presence of cAMP. E. coli catabolite activator protein
   5896..5926    +  promoter       lac promoter: promoter for the E. coli lac operon
   5934..5950    +  protein_bind   lac operator: The lac repressor binds to the lac operator to inhibit transcription in E. coli. This inhibition can be relieved by adding lactose or isopropyl-β-D-thiogalactopyranoside (IPTG). lac repressor encoded by lacI
   5995..6013    +  promoter       T3 promoter: promoter for bacteriophage T3 RNA polymerase
   6041..6267    +  promoter       RSV promoter: Rous sarcoma virus enhancer/promoter
   6268..6448    +  LTR            5' LTR (truncated): truncated 5' long terminal repeat (LTR) from HIV-1
   6495..6620    +  misc_feature   HIV-1 Ψ: packaging signal of human immunodeficiency virus type 1
   6604..6967    +  CDS            HIV-1 gag (fragment): gag protein from human immunodeficiency virus 1; gag
   7113..7346    +  misc_feature   RRE: The Rev response element (RRE) of HIV-1 allows for Rev-dependent mRNA export from the nucleus to the cytoplasm.
   7723..7749    +  CDS            Rev (fragment): human immunodeficiency virus 1 (HIV-1) Rev protein; rev; enhances nuclear export of unspliced and incompletely spliced viral mRNAs
   7753..7993    +  promoter       U6 promoter: RNA polymerase III promoter for human U6 snRNA
   8023..8098    +  misc_RNA       gRNA scaffold: guide RNA scaffold for the Streptococcus pyogenes CRISPR/Cas9 system
   8154..8271    +  misc_feature   cPPT/CTS: central polypurine tract and central termination sequence of HIV-1
>Addgene plasmid #75840 | PRPS1L1 gRNA (BRDN0001146979) | addgene full sequence | sequence record 184670 | Addgene Assembled Sequence
CCCGGGTGCAAAGATGGATAAAGTTTTAAACAGAGAGGAATCTTTGCAGCTAATGGACCTTCTAGGTCTT
GAAAGGAGTGGGAATTGGCTCCGGTGCCCGTCAGTGGGCAGAGCGCACATCGCCCACAGTCCCCGAGAAG
TTGGGGGGAGGGGTCGGCAATTGATCCGGTGCCTAGAGAAGGTGGCGCGGGGTAAACTGGGAAAGTGATG
TCGTGTACTGGCTCCGCCTTTTTCCCGAGGGTGGGGGAGAACCGTATATAAGTGCAGTAGTCGCCGTGAA
CGTTCTTTTTCGCAACGGGTTTGCCGCCAGAACACAGGTAAGTGCCGTGTGTGGTTCCCGCGGGCCTGGC
CTCTTTACGGGTTATGGCCCTTGCGTGCCTTGAATTACTTCCACCTGGCTGCAGTACGTGATTCTTGATC
CCGAGCTTCGGGTTGGAAGTGGGTGGGAGAGTTCGAGGCCTTGCGCTTAAGGAGCCCCTTCGCCTCGTGC
TTGAGTTGAGGCCTGGCCTGGGCGCTGGGGCCGCCGCGTGCGAATCTGGTGGCACCTTCGCGCCTGTCTC
GCTGCTTTCGATAAGTCTCTAGCCATTTAAAATTTTTGATGACCTGCTGCGACGCTTTTTTTCTGGCAAG
ATAGTCTTGTAAATGCGGGCCAAGATCTGCACACTGGTATTTCGGTTTTTGGGGCCGCGGGCGGCGACGG
GGCCCGTGCGTCCCAGCGCACATGTTCGGCGAGGCGGGGCCTGCGAGCGCGGCCACCGAGAATCGGACGG
GGGTAGTCTCAAGCTGGCCGGCCTGCTCTGGTGCCTGGCCTCGCGCCGCCGTGTATCGCCCCGCCCTGGG
CGGCAAGGCTGGCCCGGTCGGCACCAGTTGCGTGAGCGGAAAGATGGCCGCTTCCCGGCCCTGCTGCAGG
GAGCTCAAAATGGAGGACGCGGCGCTCGGGAGAGCGGGCGGGTGAGTCACCCACACAAAGGAAAAGGGCC
TTTCCGTCCTCAGCCGTCGCTTCATGTGACTCCACGGAGTACCGGGCGCCGTCCAGGCACCTCGATTAGT
TCTCGAGCTTTTGGAGTACGTCGTCTTTAGGTTGGGGGGAGGGGTTTTATGCGATGGAGTTTCCCCACAC
TGAGTGGGTGGAGACTGAAGTTAGGCCAGCTTGGCACTTGATGTAATTCTCCTTGGAATTTGCCCTTTTT
GAGTTTGGATCTTGGTTCATTCTCAAGCCTCAGACAGTGGTTCAAAGTTTTTTTCTTCCATTTCAGGTGT
CGTGACGTACGGCCACCATGACCGAGTACAAGCCCACGGTGCGCCTCGCCACCCGCGACGACGTCCCCAG
GGCCGTACGCACCCTCGCCGCCGCGTTCGCCGACTACCCCGCCACGCGCCACACCGTCGATCCGGACCGC
CACATCGAGCGGGTCACCGAGCTGCAAGAACTCTTCCTCACGCGCGTCGGGCTCGACATCGGCAAGGTGT
GGGTCGCGGACGACGGCGCCGCCGTGGCGGTCTGGACCACGCCGGAGAGCGTCGAAGCGGGGGCGGTGTT
CGCCGAGATCGGCCCGCGCATGGCCGAGTTGAGCGGTTCCCGGCTGGCCGCGCAGCAACAGATGGAAGGC
CTCCTGGCGCCGCACCGGCCCAAGGAGCCCGCGTGGTTCCTGGCCACCGTCGGAGTCTCGCCCGACCACC
AGGGCAAGGGTCTGGGCAGCGCCGTCGTGCTCCCCGGAGTGGAGGCGGCCGAGCGCGCCGGGGTGCCCGC
CTTCCTGGAGACCTCCGCGCCCCGCAACCTCCCCTTCTACGAGCGGCTCGGCTTCACCGTCACCGCCGAC
GTCGAGGTGCCCGAAGGACCGCGCACCTGGTGCATGACCCGCAAGCCCGGTGCCTGAACGCGTTAAGTCG
ACAATCAACCTCTGGATTACAAAATTTGTGAAAGATTGACTGGTATTCTTAACTATGTTGCTCCTTTTAC
GCTATGTGGATACGCTGCTTTAATGCCTTTGTATCATGCTATTGCTTCCCGTATGGCTTTCATTTTCTCC
TCCTTGTATAAATCCTGGTTGCTGTCTCTTTATGAGGAGTTGTGGCCCGTTGTCAGGCAACGTGGCGTGG
TGTGCACTGTGTTTGCTGACGCAACCCCCACTGGTTGGGGCATTGCCACCACCTGTCAGCTCCTTTCCGG
GACTTTCGCTTTCCCCCTCCCTATTGCCACGGCGGAACTCATCGCCGCCTGCCTTGCCCGCTGCTGGACA
GGGGCTCGGCTGTTGGGCACTGACAATTCCGTGGTGTTGTCGGGGAAATCATCGTCCTTTCCTTGGCTGC
TCGCCTGTGTTGCCACCTGGATTCTGCGCGGGACGTCCTTCTGCTACGTCCCTTCGGCCCTCAATCCAGC
GGACCTTCCTTCCCGCGGCCTGCTGCCGGCTCTGCGGCCTCTTCCGCGTCTTCGCCTTCGCCCTCAGACG
AGTCGGATCTCCCTTTGGGCCGCCTCCCCGCGTCGACTTTAAGACCAATGACTTACAAGGCAGCTGTAGA
TCTTAGCCACTTTTTAAAAGAAAAGGGGGGACTGGAAGGGCTAATTCACTCCCAACGAAGACAAGATCTG
CTTTTTGCTTGTACTGGGTCTCTCTGGTTAGACCAGATCTGAGCCTGGGAGCTCTCTGGCTAACTAGGGA
ACCCACTGCTTAAGCCTCAATAAAGCTTGCCTTGAGTGCTTCAAGTAGTGTGTGCCCGTCTGTTGTGTGA
CTCTGGTAACTAGAGATCCCTCAGACCCTTTTAGTCAGTGTGGAAAATCTCTAGCAGTACGTATAGTAGT
TCATGTCATCTTATTATTCAGTATTTATAACTTGCAAAGAAATGAATATCAGAGAGTGAGAGGAACTTGT
TTATTGCAGCTTATAATGGTTACAAATAAAGCAATAGCATCACAAATTTCACAAATAAAGCATTTTTTTC
ACTGCATTCTAGTTGTGGTTTGTCCAAACTCATCAATGTATCTTATCATGTCTGGCTCTAGCTATCCCGC
CCCTAACTCCGCCCATCCCGCCCCTAACTCCGCCCAGTTCCGCCCATTCTCCGCCCCATGGCTGACTAAT
TTTTTTTATTTATGCAGAGGCCGAGGCCGCCTCGGCCTCTGAGCTATTCCAGAAGTAGTGAGGAGGCTTT
TTTGGAGGCCTAGGGACGTACCCAATTCGCCCTATAGTGAGTCGTATTACGCGCGCTCACTGGCCGTCGT
TTTACAACGTCGTGACTGGGAAAACCCTGGCGTTACCCAACTTAATCGCCTTGCAGCACATCCCCCTTTC
GCCAGCTGGCGTAATAGCGAAGAGGCCCGCACCGATCGCCCTTCCCAACAGTTGCGCAGCCTGAATGGCG
AATGGG
[124 nt withheld, positions 3367-3490]
C
[91 nt withheld, positions 3492-3582]
A
[49 nt withheld, positions 3584-3632]
CCTTTGACGTTGGAGTCCACGTTCTTT
[37 nt withheld, positions 3660-3696]
ACCCTATCTCGGTCTATTCTTTTGATTTATAAGGGATTTTGCCGATTTCGGCCTATTGGTTAAAAAATGA
GCTGATTTAACAAAAATTTAACGCGAATTTTAACAAAATATTAACGCTTACAATTTAGGTGGCACTTTTC
GGGGAAATGTGCGCGGAACCCCTATTTGTTTATTTTTCTAAATACATTCAAATATGTATCCGCTCATGAG
ACAATAACCCTGATAAATGCTTCAATAATATTGAAAAAGGAAGAGTATGAGTATTCAACATTTCCGTGTC
GCCCTTATTCCCTTTTTTGCGGCATTTTGCCTTCCTGTTTTTGCTCACCCAGAAACGCTGGTGAAAGTAA
AAGATGCTGAAGATCAGTTGGGTGCACGAGTGGGTTACATCGAACTGGATCTCAACAGCGGTAAGATCCT
TGAGAGTTTTCGCCCCGAAGAACGTTTTCCAATGATGAGCACTTTTAAAGTTCTGCTATGTGGCGCGGTA
TTATCCCGTATTGACGCCGGGCAAGAGCAACTCGGTCGCCGCATACACTATTCTCAGAATGACTTGGTTG
AGTACTCACCAGTCACAGAAAAGCATCTTACGGATGGCATGACAGTAAGAGAATTATGCAGTGCTGCCAT
AACCATGAGTGATAACACTGCGGCCAACTTACTTCTGACAACGATCGGAGGACCGAAGGAGCTAACCGCT
TTTTTGCACAACATGGGGGATCATGTAACTCGCCTTGATCGTTGGGAACCGGAGCTGAATGAAGCCATAC
CAAACGACGAGCGTGACACCACGATGCCTGTAGCAATGGCAACAACGTTGCGCAAACTATTAACTGGCGA
ACTACTTACTCTAGCTTCCCGGCAACAATTAATAGACTGGATGGAGGCGGATAAAGTTGCAGGACCACTT
CTGCGCTCGGCCCTTCCGGCTGGCTGGTTTATTGCTGATAAATCTGGAGCCGGTGAGCGTGGGTCTCGCG
GTATCATTGCAGCACTGGGGCCAGATGGTAAGCCCTCCCGTATCGTAGTTATCTACACGACGGGGAGTCA
GGCAACTATGGATGAACGAAATAGACAGATCGCTGAGATAGGTGCCTCACTGATTAAGCATTGGTAACTG
TCAGACCAAGTTTACTCATATATACTTTAGATTGATTTAAAACTTCATTTTTAATTTAAAAGGATCTAGG
TGAAGATCCTTTTTGATAATCTCATGACCAAAATCCCTTAACGTGAGTTTTCGTTCCACTGAGCGTCAGA
CCCCGTAGAAAAGATCAAAGGATCTTCTTGAGATCCTTTTTTTCTGCGCGTAATCTGCTGCTTGCAAACA
AAAAAACCACCGCTACCAGCGGTGGTTTGTTTGCCGGATCAAGAGCTACCAACTCTTTTTCCGAAGGTAA
CTGGCTTCAGCAGAGCGCAGATACCAAATACTGTTCTTCTAGTGTAGCCGTAGTTAGGCCACCACTTCAA
GAACTCTGTAGCACCGCCTACATACCTCGCTCTGCTAATCCTGTTACCAGTGGCTGCTGCCAGTGGCGAT
AAGTCGTGTCTTACCGGGTTGGACTCAAGACGATAGTTACCGGATAAGGCGCAGCGGTCGGGCTGAACGG
GGGGTTCGTGCACACAGCCCAGCTTGGAGCGAACGACCTACACCGAACTGAGATACCTACAGCGTGAGCT
ATGAGAAAGCGCCACGCTTCCCGAAGGGAGAAAGGCGGACAGGTATCCGGTAAGCGGCAGGGTCGGAACA
GGAGAGCGCACGAGGGAGCTTCCAGGGGGAAACGCCTGGTATCTTTATAGTCCTGTCGGGTTTCGCCACC
TCTGACTTGAGCGTCGATTTTTGTGATGCTCGTCAGGGGGGCGGAGCCTATGGAAAAACGCCAGCAACGC
GGCCTTTTTACGGTTCCTGGCCTTTTGCTGGCCTTTTGCTCACATGTTCTTTCCTGCGTTATCCCCTGAT
TCTGTGGATAACCGTATTACCGCCTTTGAGTGAGCTGATACCGCTCGCCGCAGCCGAACGACCGAGCGCA
GCGAGTCAGTGAGCGAGGAAGCGGAAGAGCGCCCAATACGCAAACCGCCTCTCCCCGCGCGTTGGCCGAT
TCATTAATGCAGCTGGCACGACAGGTTTCCCGACTGGAAAGCGGGCAGTGAGCGCAACGCAATTAATGTG
AGTTAGCTCACTCATTAGGCACCCCAGGCTTTACACTTTATGCTTCCGGCTCGTATGTTGTGTGGAATTG
TGAGCGGATAACAATTTCACACAGGAAACAGCTATGACCATGATTACGCCAAGCGCGCAATTAACCCTCA
CTAAAGGGAACAAAAGCTGGAGCTGCAAGCTTAATGTAGTCTTATGCAATACTCTTGTAGTCTTGCAACA
TGGTAACGATGAGTTAGCAACATGCCTTACAAGGAGAGAAAAAGCACCGTGCATGCCGATTGGTGGAAGT
AAGGTGGTACGATCGTGCCTTATTAGGAAGGCAACAGACGGGTCTGACATGGATTGGACGAACCACTGAA
TTGCCGCATTGCAGAGATATTGTATTTAAGTGCCTAGCTCGATACATAAACGGGTCTCTCTGGTTAGACC
AGATCTGAGCCTGGGAGCTCTCTGGCTAACTAGGGAACCCACTGCTTAAGCCTCAATAAAGCTTGCCTTG
AGTGCTTCAAGTAGTGTGTGCCCGTCTGTTGTGTGACTCTGGTAACTAGAGATCCCTCAGACCCTTTTAG
TCAGTGTGGAAAATCTCTAGCAGTGGCGCCCGAACAGGGACTTGAAAGCGAAAGGGAAACCAGAGGAGCT
CTCTCGACGCAGGACTCGGCTTGCTGAAGCGCGCACGGCAAGAGGCGAGGGGCGGCGACTGGTGAGTACG
CCAAAAATTTTGACTAGCGGAGGCTAGAAGGAGAGAGATGGGTGCGAGAGCGTCAGTATTAAGCGGGGGA
GAATTAGATCGCGATGGGAAAAAATTCGGTTAAGGCCAGGGGGAAAGAAAAAATATAAATTAAAACATAT
AGTATGGGCAAGCAGGGAGCTAGAACGATTCGCAGTTAATCCTGGCCTGTTAGAAACATCAGAAGGCTGT
AGACAAATACTGGGACAGCTACAACCATCCCTTCAGACAGGATCAGAAGAACTTAGATCATTATATAATA
CAGTAGCAACCCTCTATTGTGTGCATCAAAGGATAGAGATAAAAGACACCAAGGAAGCTTTAGACAAGAT
AGAGGAAGAGCAAAACAAAAGTAAGACCACCGCACAGCAAGCGGCCGCTGATCTTCAGACCTGGAGGAGG
AGATATGAGGGACAATTGGAGAAGTGAATTATATAAATATAAAGTAGTAAAAATTGAACCATTAGGAGTA
GCACCCACCAAGGCAAAGAGAAGAGTGGTGCAGAGAGAAAAAAGAGCAGTGGGAATAGGAGCTTTGTTCC
TTGGGTTCTTGGGAGCAGCAGGAAGCACTATGGGCGCAGCGTCAATGACGCTGACGGTACAGGCCAGACA
ATTATTGTCTGGTATAGTGCAGCAGCAGAACAATTTGCTGAGGGCTATTGAGGCGCAACAGCATCTGTTG
CAACTCACAGTCTGGGGCATCAAGCAGCTCCAGGCAAGAATCCTGGCTGTGGAAAGATACCTAAAGGATC
AACAGCTCCTGGGGATTTGGGGTTGCTCTGGAAAACTCATTTGCACCACTGCTGTGCCTTGGAATGCTAG
TTGGAGTAATAAATCTCTGGAACAGATTTGGAATCACACGACCTGGATGGAGTGGGACAGAGAAATTAAC
AATTACACAAGCTTAATACACTCCTTAATTGAAGAATCGCAAAACCAGCAAGAAAAGAATGAACAAGAAT
TATTGGAATTAGATAAATGGGCAAGTTTGTGGAATTGGTTTAACATAACAAATTGGCTGTGGTATATAAA
ATTATTCATAATGATAGTAGGAGGCTTGGTAGGTTTAAGAATAGTTTTTGCTGTACTTTCTATAGTGAAT
AGAGTTAGGCAGGGATATTCACCATTATCGTTTCAGACCCACCTCCCAACCCCGAGGGGACCCAGAGAGG
GCCTATTTCCCATGATTCCTTCATATTTGCATATACGATACAAGGCTGTTAGAGAGATAATTAGAATTAA
TTTGACTGTAAACACAAAGATATTAGTACAAAATACGTGACGTAGAAAGTAATAATTTCTTGGGTAGTTT
GCAGTTTTAAAATTATGTTTTAAAATGGACTATCATATGCTTACCGTAACTTGAAAGTATTTCGATTTCT
TGGCTTTATATATCTTGTGGAAAGGACGAAACACCGTGCGGATCATATCATCACCAGTTTTAGAGCTAGA
AATAGCAAGTTAAAATAAGGCTAGTCCGTTATCAACTTGAAAAAGTGGCACCGAGTCGGTGCTTTTTTAA
GCTTGGCGTAACTAGATCTTGAGACAAATGGCAGTATTCATCCACAATTTTAAAAGAAAAGGGGGGATTG
GGGGGTACAGTGCAGGGGAAAGAATAGTAGACATAATAGCAACAGACATACAAACTAAAGAATTACAAAA
ACAAATTACAAAAATTCAAAATTTTCGGGTTTATTACAGGGACAGCAGAGATCCACTTTGGCGCCGGCTC
GAGGGGG
