>Addgene plasmid #75840 | PRPS1L1 gRNA (BRDN0001146979) | depositor partial sequence | sequence record 143300 | Target Sequence
TGCGGATCATATCATCACCA
