>Addgene plasmid #75840 | PRPS1L1 gRNA (BRDN0001146979) | addgene partial sequence | sequence record 184669 | hU6-F
ACGTGACGTAGAAAGTAATAATTTCTTGGGTAGTTTGCAGTTTTAAAATTATGTTTTAAAATGGACTATC
ATATGCTTACCGTAACTTGAAAGTATTTCGATTTCTTGGCTTTATATATCTTGTGGAAAGGACGAAACAC
CGTGCGGATCATATCATCACCAGTTTTAGAGCTAGAAATAGCAAGTTAAAATAAGGCTAGTCCGTTATCA
ACTTGAAAAAGTGGCACCGAGTCGGTGCTTTTTTAAGCTTGGCGTAACTAGATCTTGAGACAAATGGCAG
TATTCATCCACAATTTTAAAAGAAAAGGGGGGATTGGGGGGTACAGTGCAGGGGAAAGAATAGTAGACAT
AATAGCAACAGACATACAAACTAAAGAATTACAAAAACAAATTACAAAAATTCAAAATTTTCGGGTTTAT
TACAGGGACAGCAGAGATCCACTTTGGCGCCGGCTCGAGGGGGCCCGGGTGCAAAGATGGATAAAGTTTT
AAACAGAGAGGAATCTTTGCAGCTAATGGACCTTCTAGGTCTTGAAAGGAGTGGGAATTGGCTCCGGTGC
CCGTCAGTGG
